Addgene plasmid #223510: pBAD_FLAG-GFP(Y39TAG)-6His
Purpose: Fluorescent reporter plasmid for genetic code expansion which consists of a modified GFP with a Amber stop codon on position Y39
Depositing lab: Edward Lemke. Depositing organization: European Molecular Biology Laboratory (EMBL), Heidelberg. Publication: Click strategies for single-molecule protein fluorescence. Milles S, Tyagi S, Banterle N, Koehler C, VanDelinder V, Plass T, Neal AP, Lemke EA. J Am Chem Soc. 2012 Mar 21;134(11):5187-95. doi: 10.1021/ja210587q. Epub 2012 Mar 5. PubMed 22356317.
Backbone
  Vector backbone: pBAD
  Vector type: Bacterial Expression
Growth in bacteria
  Bacterial resistance: Ampicillin, 100 μg/mL
  Growth temperature: 37°C
  Growth strain: DH5alpha
  Copy number: High Copy
Gene/Insert
  Gene/Insert name: GFP(Y39TAG)
  Species: Aequorea victoria
  Insert size (bp): 738
  Mutation: Y39TAG
  Tag / fusion protein: FLAG (N terminal on insert); 6xHis (C terminal on insert)
  Cloning method: Restriction Enzyme; 5′ cloning site unknown (unknown if destroyed)
Terms and licenses: Academic/Nonprofit Terms; Industry Terms: Not Available to Industry
How to cite: pBAD_FLAG-GFP(Y39TAG)-6His was a gift from Edward Lemke (Addgene plasmid # 223510 ; http://n2t.net/addgene:223510 ; RRID:Addgene_223510)
