[The description below was written by a language model from this plasmid's Addgene catalogue record and pLannotate feature annotations shown in this document.]
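Description:
pBAD_FLAG-GFP(Y39TAG)-6His is a bacterial expression plasmid of about 4.7 kb built on the pBAD backbone, designed as a fluorescent reporter for genetic code expansion in E. coli. It replicates from a ColE1/pMB1-type origin and is listed as high copy. Only a short fragment of the rop gene is annotated, alongside the pBR322 bom region. Selection is by ampicillin through the β-lactamase gene driven by its own promoter.

The payload is a 738 bp GFP coding sequence of Aequorea victoria origin, which the annotation matches to EGFP and which spans the numbering origin of the circular sequence. The tyrosine codon at position 39 has been replaced by an amber (TAG) stop codon. The reading frame carries an N-terminal FLAG epitope and a C-terminal 6xHis tag. It is transcribed from the arabinose-inducible araBAD promoter, with the regulator araC encoded divergently on the same plasmid, and is followed by the rrnB T1 and T2 terminators together with the adjoining 5S rRNA segment.

In an ordinary cell, translation stops at codon 39 and gives a short, non-fluorescent product. When an orthogonal suppressor tRNA and aminoacyl-tRNA synthetase pair is supplied, along with its noncanonical amino acid, the amber codon is read through and full-length fluorescent GFP is made. These suppression components are not on this plasmid and must come from elsewhere. Fluorescence therefore reports suppression efficiency. Because the His tag lies downstream of the amber site, it is present only on read-through product and allows selective purification of the full-length protein. The FLAG tag, being N-terminal, should mark truncated and full-length species alike.
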