Features (pLannotate 1.2.2; 13 found; start..end, strand, type, name):
    589..612     -  CDS            2xFLAG (fragment): two tandem FLAG® epitope tags
    648..932     -  promoter       araBAD promoter: araBAD; promoter of the L-arabinose operon of E. coli; the araC regulatory gene is transcribed in the opposite direction (Guzman et al., 1995)
    959..1837    +  CDS            araC: L-arabinose regulatory protein; araC
   1959..1999    +  CDS            rop (fragment): Rop protein, which maintains plasmids at low copy number; rop
   2101..2241    +  misc_feature   bom: basis of mobility region from pBR322
   2427..3015    -  rep_origin     ori: high-copy-number ColE1/pMB1/pBR322/pUC origin of replication
   3186..4046    -  CDS            AmpR: β-lactamase; bla; confers resistance to ampicillin, carbenicillin, and related antibiotics
   4047..4138    -  promoter       AmpR promoter: bla
   4157..4184    -  terminator     rrnB T2 terminator: transcription terminator T2 from the E. coli rrnB gene
   4276..4362    -  terminator     rrnB T1 terminator: Escherichia coli rrnB; transcription terminator T1 from the E. coli rrnB gene
   4364..4479    -  ncRNA          5S rRNA: Accession: RF00001 - 5S ribosomal RNA
   4588..4605    -  CDS            7xHis (fragment): 6xHis affinity tag
   4606..587     -  CDS            EGFP (across the origin): EGFP is a basic (constitutively fluorescent) green fluorescent protein published in 1996, derived from Aequorea victoria. It is reported to be a rapidly-maturing weak dimer with moderate acid sensitivity.
>Addgene plasmid #223510 | pBAD_FLAG-GFP(Y39TAG)-6His | addgene full sequence | sequence record 445173 | Addgene NGS Result
GGCAGCAGCACGGGGCCGTCGCCGATGGGGGTGTTCTGCTGGTAGTGGTCGGCGAGCTGCACGCTGCCGT
CCTCGATGTTGTGGCGGATCTTGAAGTTGGCCTTGATGCCGTTCTTCTGCTTGTCGGCCATGATATAGAC
GTTGTGGCTGTTGTAGTTGTACTCCAGCTTGTGCCCCAGGATGTTGCCGTCCTCCTTGAAGTCGATGCCC
TTCAGCTCGATGCGGTTCACCAGGGTGTCGCCCTCGAACTTCACCTCGGCGCGGGTCTTGTAGTTGCCGT
CGTCCTTGAAGAAGATGGTGCGCTCCTGGACGTAGCCTTCGGGCATGGCGGACTTGAAGAAGTCGTGCTG
CTTCATGTGGTCGGGGTAGCGGCTGAAGCACTGCACGCCGTAGGTCAGGGTGGTCACGAGGGTGGGCCAG
GGCACGGGCAGCTTGCCGGTGGTGCAGATGAACTTCAGGGTCAGCTTGCCCTAGGTGGCATCGCCCTCGC
CCTCGCCGGACACGCTGAACTTGTGGCCGTTTACGTCGCCGTCCAGCTCGACCAGGATGGGCACCACCCC
GGTGAACAGCTCCTCGCCCTTGCTCACTTTATCATCATCATCTTTGTAATCCATGGTTAATTCCTCCTGT
TAGCCCAAAAAACGGGTATGGAGAAACAGTAGAGAGTTGCGATAAAAAGCGTCAGGTAGGATCCGCTAAT
CTTATGGATAAAAATGCTATGGCATAGCAAAGTGTGACGCCGTGCAAATAATCAATGTGGACTTTTCTGC
CGTGATTATAGACACTTTTGTTACGCGTTTTTGTCATGGCTTTGGTCCCGCTTTGTTACAGAATGCTTTT
AATAAGCGGGGTTACCGGTTTGGTTAGCGAGAAGAGCCAGTAAAAGACGCAGTGACGGCAATGTCTGATG
CAATATGGACAATTGGTTTCTTCTCTGAATGGCGGGAGTATGAAAAGTATGGCTGAAGCGCAAAATGATC
CCCTGCTGCCGGGATACTCGTTTAATGCCCATCTGGTGGCGGGTTTAACGCCGATTGAGGCCAACGGTTA
TCTCGATTTTTTTATCGACCGACCGCTGGGAATGAAAGGTTATATTCTCAATCTCACCATTCGCGGTCAG
GGGGTGGTGAAAAATCAGGGACGAGAATTTGTTTGCCGACCGGGTGATATTTTGCTGTTCCCGCCAGGAG
AGATTCATCACTACGGTCGTCATCCGGAGGCTCGCGAATGGTATCACCAGTGGGTTTACTTTCGTCCGCG
CGCCTACTGGCATGAATGGCTTAACTGGCCGTCAATATTTGCCAATACGGGGTTCTTTCGCCCGGATGAA
GCGCACCAGCCGCATTTCAGCGACCTGTTTGGGCAAATCATTAACGCCGGGCAAGGGGAAGGGCGCTATT
CGGAGCTGCTGGCGATAAATCTGCTTGAGCAATTGTTACTGCGGCGCATGGAAGCGATTAACGAGTCGCT
CCATCCACCGATGGATAATCGGGTACGCGAGGCTTGTCAGTACATCAGCGATCACCTGGCAGACAGCAAT
TTTGATATCGCCAGCGTCGCACAGCATGTTTGCTTGTCGCCGTCGCGTCTGTCACATCTTTTCCGCCAGC
AGTTAGGGATTAGCGTCTTAAGCTGGCGCGAGGACCAACGTATCAGCCAGGCGAAGCTGCTTTTGAGCAC
CACCCGGATGCCTATCGCCACCGTCGGTCGCAATGTTGGTTTTGACGATCAACTCTATTTCTCGCGGGTA
TTTAAAAAATGCACCGGGGCCAGCCCGAGCGAGTTCCGTGCCGGTTGTGAAGAAAAAGTGAATGATGTAG
CCGTCAAGTTGTCATAATTGGTAACGAATCAGACAATTGACGGCTTGACGGAGTAGCATAGGGTTTGCAG
AATCCCTGCTTCGTCCATTTGACAGGCACATTATGCATGCCGCTTCGCCTTCGCGCGCGAATTGATCTGC
TGCCTCGCGCGTTTCGGTGATGACGGTGAAAACCTCTGACACATGCAGCTCCCGGAGACGGTCACAGCTT
GTCTGTAAGCGGATGCCGGGAGCAGACAAGCCCGTCAGGGCGCGTCAGCGGGTGTTGGCGGGTGTCGGGG
CGCAGCCATGACCCAGTCACGTAGCGATAGCGGAGTGTATACTGGCTTAACTATGCGGCATCAGAGCAGA
TTGTACTGAGAGTGCACCATATGCGGTGTGAAATACCGCACAGATGCGTAAGGAGAAAATACCGCATCAG
GCGCTCTTCCGCTTCCTCGCTCACTGACTCGCTGCGCTCGGTCGTTCGGCTGCGGCGAGCGGTATCAGCT
CACTCAAAGGCGGTAATACGGTTATCCACAGAATCAGGGGATAACGCAGGAAAGAACATGTGAGCAAAAG
GCCAGCAAAAGGCCAGGAACCGTAAAAAGGCCGCGTTGCTGGCGTTTTTCCATAGGCTCCGCCCCCCTGA
CGAGCATCACAAAAATCGACGCTCAAGTCAGAGGTGGCGAAACCCGACAGGACTATAAAGATACCAGGCG
TTTCCCCCTGGAAGCTCCCTCGTGCGCTCTCCTGTTCCGACCCTGCCGCTTACCGGATACCTGTCCGCCT
TTCTCCCTTCGGGAAGCGTGGCGCTTTCTCATAGCTCACGCTGTAGGTATCTCAGTTCGGTGTAGGTCGT
TCGCTCCAAGCTGGGCTGTGTGCACGAACCCCCCGTTCAGCCCGACCGCTGCGCCTTATCCGGTAACTAT
CGTCTTGAGTCCAACCCGGTAAGACACGACTTATCGCCACTGGCAGCAGCCACTGGTAACAGGATTAGCA
GAGCGAGGTATGTAGGCGGTGCTACAGAGTTCTTGAAGTGGTGGCCTAACTACGGCTACACTAGAAGGAC
AGTATTTGGTATCTGCGCTCTGCTGAAGCCAGTTACCTTCGGAAAAAGAGTTGGTAGCTCTTGATCCGGC
AAACAAACCACCGCTGGTAGCGGTGGTTTTTTTGTTTGCAAGCAGCAGATTACGCGCAGAAAAAAAGGAT
CTCAAGAAGATCCTTTGATCTTTTCTACGGGGTCTGACGCTCAGTGGAACGAAAACTCACGTTAAGGGAT
TTTGGTCATGAGATTATCAAAAAGGATCTTCACCTAGATCCTTTTAAATTAAAAATGAAGTTTTAAATCA
ATCTAAAGTATATATGAGTAAACTTGGTCTGACAGTTACCAATGCTTAATCAGTGAGGCACCTATCTCAG
CGATCTGTCTATTTCGTTCATCCATAGTTGCCTGACTCCCCGTCGTGTAGATAACTACGATACGGGAGGG
CTTACCATCTGGCCCCAGTGCTGCAATGATACCGCGAGACCCACGCTCACCGGCTCCAGATTTATCAGCA
ATAAACCAGCCAGCCGGAAGGGCCGAGCGCAGAAGTGGTCCTGCAACTTTATCCGCCTCCATCCAGTCTA
TTAATTGTTGCCGGGAAGCTAGAGTAAGTAGTTCGCCAGTTAATAGTTTGCGCAACGTTGTTGCCATTGC
TACAGGCATCGTGGTGTCACGCTCGTCGTTTGGTATGGCTTCATTCAGCTCCGGTTCCCAACGATCAAGG
CGAGTTACATGATCCCCCATGTTGTGCAAAAAAGCGGTTAGCTCCTTCGGTCCTCCGATCGTTGTCAGAA
GTAAGTTGGCCGCAGTGTTATCACTCATGGTTATGGCAGCACTGCATAATTCTCTTACTGTCATGCCATC
CGTAAGATGCTTTTCTGTGACTGGTGAGTACTCAACCAAGTCATTCTGAGAATAGTGTATGCGGCGACCG
AGTTGCTCTTGCCCGGCGTCAACACGGGATAATACCGCGCCACATAGCAGAACTTTAAAAGTGCTCATCA
TTGGAAAACGTTCTTCGGGGCGAAAACTCTCAAGGATCTTACCGCTGTTGAGATCCAGTTCGATGTAACC
CACTCGTGCACCCAACTGATCTTCAGCATCTTTTACTTTCACCAGCGTTTCTGGGTGAGCAAAAACAGGA
AGGCAAAATGCCGCAAAAAAGGGAATAAGGGCGACACGGAAATGTTGAATACTCATACTCTTCCTTTTTC
AATATTATTGAAGCATTTATCAGGGTTATTGTCTCATGAGCGGATACATATTTGAATGTATTTAGAAAAA
TAAACAAAAGAGTTTGTAGAAACGCAAAAAGGCCATCCGTCAGGATGGCCTTCTGCTTAATTTGATGCCT
GGCAGTTTATGGCGGGCGTCCTGCCCGCCACCCTCCGGGCCGTTGCTTCGCAACGTTCAAATCCGCTCCC
GGCGGATTTGTCCTACTCAGGAGAGCGTTCACCGACAAACAACAGATAAAACGAAAGGCCCAGTCTTTCG
ACTGAGCCTTTCGTTTTATTTGATGCCTGGCAGTTCCCTACTCTCGCATGGGGAGACCCCACACTACCAT
CGGCGCTACGGCGTTTCACTTCTGAGTTCGGCATGGGGTCAGGTGGGACCACCGCGCTACTGCCGCCAGG
CAAATTCTGTTTTATCAGACCGCTTCTGCGTTCTGATTTAATCTGTATCAGGCTGAAAATCTTCTCTCAT
CCGCCAAAACAGCCAAGCTCTCGAGTGCGGCCGCTCAGTGATGGTGATGGTGATGCTTGTACAGCTCGTC
CATGCCGAGAGTGATCCCGGCGGCGGTCACGAACTCCAGCAGGACCATGTGATCGCGCTTCTCGTTGGGG
TCTTTGCTCAGGGCGGACTGGGTGCTCAGGTAGTGGTTGTCG
